Addgene plasmid #162162: pKRG3-mU6-PUb-hSpCas9
Purpose: Expresses hSpCas9 (Ae. aegypti PUb promoter) with cloning site for sgRNAs (Ae. aegypti U6 promoter)
Depositing lab: Charles Rice. Depositing organization: Rockefeller University. Publication: A selectable, plasmid-based system to generate CRISPR/Cas9 gene edited and knock-in mosquito cell lines. Rozen-Gagnon K, Yi S, Jacobson E, Novack S, Rice CM. Sci Rep. 2021 Jan 12;11(1):736. doi: 10.1038/s41598-020-80436-5. PubMed 33436886.
Backbone
  Vector backbone: pHW
  Backbone manufacturer: Drosophila Genomics Resource Center
  Total vector size (bp): 8827
  Vector type: Insect Expression, CRISPR
Growth in bacteria
  Bacterial resistance: Ampicillin, 100 μg/mL
  Growth temperature: 37°C
  Growth strain: DH5alpha
  Copy number: High Copy
Gene/Insert 1
  Gene/Insert name: hSpCas9
  Species: Synthetic; ; S. pyogenes
  Insert size (bp): 4185
  Promoter: Ae. aegypti PUb
  Tag / fusion protein: N/A
  Cloning method: Gateway Cloning
  Sequencing primers: 5′ ACGTATTTGCTCCGTCACAT
Gene/Insert 2
  Gene/Insert name: sgRNA
  Species: Synthetic
  Insert size (bp): 193
  Promoter: Ae. aegypti U6
  Cloning method: Gibson Cloning
  Sequencing primers: 5′ GAGTGAGCTGATACCGCTCG
Resource information
  A portion of this plasmid was derived from a plasmid made by: Peter Duchek, Addgene, pDCC6
Terms and licenses: Academic/Nonprofit Terms; Industry Terms: Not Available to Industry
How to cite: pKRG3-mU6-PUb-hSpCas9 was a gift from Charles Rice (Addgene plasmid # 162162 ; http://n2t.net/addgene:162162 ; RRID:Addgene_162162)
