[The description below was written by a language model from this plasmid's Addgene catalogue record and pLannotate feature annotations shown in this document.]
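Description:
pKRG3-mU6-PUb-hSpCas9 is an all-in-one CRISPR/Cas9 plasmid of about 8.8 kb for expression in insect cells, specifically mosquito cells. It is built on the pHW backbone, and part of it derives from the Drosophila CRISPR plasmid pDCC6. In E. coli it is maintained through a high-copy ColE1/pUC-type origin and selected with ampicillin via the β-lactamase (AmpR) gene. Neither the catalogue fields nor the feature table lists a drug-selection marker or reporter that would function in insect cells.

The plasmid carries two expression units. The first is a human-codon-optimised Streptococcus pyogenes Cas9 (hSpCas9, roughly 4.2 kb), recorded as untagged and driven by the Aedes aegypti polyubiquitin (PUb) promoter. It was introduced by Gateway cloning, which accounts for the residual attB2 site just downstream of the coding sequence. The annotation splits Cas9 into adjoining N- and C-terminal segments, but these are contiguous and together represent the full open reading frame. Downstream lies an SV40-derived 3′ region containing the small t intron and the SV40 polyadenylation signal. The small t, large T and SV40 NLS annotations there appear to be remnants of this cassette rather than expressed parts.

The second unit is an sgRNA cassette assembled by Gibson cloning, in which an Ae. aegypti U6 promoter, a Pol III promoter suited to small RNAs, precedes a cloning site for user-supplied spacers and the S. pyogenes guide RNA scaffold. Neither mosquito promoter was recognised by the automated annotation, and the short lacI and λ Exo fragments are probably incidental matches. The plasmid is intended for gene editing and knock-in generation in mosquito cell lines.
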