Features (pLannotate 1.2.2; 15 found; start..end, strand, type, name):
      1..54      +  CDS            lacI (fragment): lac repressor; lacI; The lac repressor binds to the lac operator to inhibit transcription in E. coli. This inhibition can be relieved by adding lactose or isopropyl-β-D-thiogalactopyranoside (IPTG).
    194..269     +  misc_RNA       gRNA scaffold: guide RNA scaffold for the Streptococcus pyogenes CRISPR/Cas9 system
    276..319     +  misc_RNA       gRNA scaffold (fragment): guide RNA scaffold for the Streptococcus pyogenes CRISPR/Cas9 system
   1897..3498    +  CDS            Cas9(N): N-terminal portion of Streptococcus pyogenes Cas9 (Zetsche et al., 2015)
   3499..5997    +  CDS            Cas9(C): C-terminal portion of Streptococcus pyogenes Cas9 (Zetsche et al., 2015)
   6038..6062    -  protein_bind   attB2: mutant version of attB; recombination site for the Gateway® BP reaction BP Clonase™
   6078..6152    +  CDS            small t antigen (fragment): SV40 (simian virus 40) small t antigen
   6154..6219    +  intron         small t intron: SV40 (simian virus 40) small t antigen intron
   6349..6369    +  CDS            SV40 NLS: nuclear localization signal of SV40 (simian virus 40) large T antigen
   6688..6771    +  CDS            large T antigen (fragment): large T antigen from SV40 (simian virus 40)
   6794..6928    +  polyA_signal   SV40 poly(A) signal: SV40 polyadenylation signal
   6946..7008    -  CDS            Exo (fragment): 5' to 3' double-stranded DNA exonuclease in the λ Red system; exo; creates 3' single-stranded DNA tails
   7007..7024    +  promoter       AmpR promoter (fragment): bla
   7025..7885    +  CDS            AmpR: β-lactamase; bla; confers resistance to ampicillin, carbenicillin, and related antibiotics
   8056..8644    +  rep_origin     ori: high-copy-number ColE1/pMB1/pBR322/pUC origin of replication
>Addgene plasmid #162162 | pKRG3-mU6-PUb-hSpCas9 | addgene full sequence | sequence record 319763 | Addgene NGS Result
GCGCCCAATACGCAAACCGCCTCTCCCCGCGGGTTGGCCGATTCATTAATGCAGGCAACTCGTGAAAGGT
AGGCGGATCAGCGAATGAAATCGCCCATCGAGTTGATACGTCCATCCATCGCTAGAACCGCGTTCGCTGT
AGAAGACTATATAAGAGCAGAGGCAAGAGTAGTGAAATGGAGACGACGTCTCTGTTTTAGAGCTAGAAAT
AGCAAGTTAAAATAAGGCTAGTCCGTTATCAACTTGAAAAAGTGGCACCGAGTCGGTGCTTTTTTGTTTT
AGAGCTAGAAATAGCAAGTTAAAATAAGGCTAGTCCGTTTTTAGCGCTTGCGCCAATTCTGCAGACAAAT
GGCTATCTTTACATGTAGCTTGTGCATTGAATCCAATTATAATTTGCCTTGGCACCAGCTGAGCCAGACA
AGAAAGAAAGCTTCCCAGAAGTATATCGATTTAGAAGGGTTGACGTCACTTGCTGACTGCACTAATACAG
CAAATGATGCAATTAGAATGATTCAAGTGAAATTCCCAAATTACTGATTTTTCTCTGGATTTGGTTATCA
GATTACATTCGAAGCTAAGATTAGCTACCGAAATTGTCGATCAAATCAGGAAATCCTTTCTCTATCGAAA
AAGGCATTCGCACATCTTCCTCTCTATGCCATATACACGAAGGGTAGGTACATTGACGTCTTTGCCAGAA
GTTGAACTGCATCGTTCAAGGTACAGAATGAACGACTAACAGACACAAGCACGTTTTGCTGTCCATTCAG
ACACAGGGATGGTACCCATATTCGATCGATATAGAGCCATCCAACCGAACAGAGGTATATGTATGAATGT
ATTGCTGAAATTTTCTAGAAGTACAACCACCACTACGACAGTGTCTATAAAACGCCCCTGCAAAGGCGAA
ACCAGCTCAATCGAATACGTTTCCTAGTGGAGTGAACATTACGCGGCCCAAGTAAGCAGTGCCAGTGCAA
GTGAAGTGAAGTCTCTAGTGAAAAAGAGTGATCCAATTAGCCAGAGGAGAAAATTTCAGAGTGAACAAAG
CTTTATTCAAAGGACAATTACTATTAAATTGGTGAAAGTGCATTTCGGTGAAGGGAATCTTCTAGTGAAG
GTAGGTAAATTAATTGATGAAATTATAGCTATGAGCGAAAACTAGTTTGGTGAATGATTCCTTTGTCTTT
GAATGAGCAAACTATTTTCCAAGATGGCGACTATTGAGCTTTGAGTGATTAGTGAAAATTTGCAACGCAG
TTTCATCATCATTGATAAAACCCAATTGTGATTCACAGCGATAATCATATTTCGTTGAATCATCGCTACT
AATTGAATTAAATTTCTAGAATAATAAGAATAACGTATTTGCTCCGTCACATATCTAAAATAAATATTTT
GATGGTAATTACCCATTAAGGTAATATTAACACATATCGAGAAAAACCTTGAGGAAATCGTGAAAACTTG
AAGATACGCAATTTCAAAACTACGTAGTTCAAAGTCGAAAACAAGTTAATTTTTCACTTAAAAGTAGGGC
GTTGTTGTGACGTCATCACCTTCAAGTGTATATTTTTCACTTGGCCTGCGACTGCAAACGCAGACAAAGC
AAAACAAGTTTAAAACCTGTCGTGTCGTGCTCGAAGCCAAAGGCAATGAATCAATATCAAATGAGAGTTT
GCATTTCACAACCAATTACTCAAGCGTTTCCTCGTTTCTTTTTCTGCTCAACAGAGATTTCAACACCAAG
CTCGATAAGCTTGTTCGAATCTCGAGTGCGCGCTTCCGGAGGTATACACCTAGGCGGTACCACTGCAGTG
AATTCGGAGCTCTACCGGTGCCACCATGGCCCCAAAGAAGAAGCGGAAGGTCGGTATCCACGGAGTCCCA
GCAGCCGACAAGAAGTACAGCATCGGCCTGGACATCGGCACCAACTCTGTGGGCTGGGCCGTGATCACCG
ACGAGTACAAGGTGCCCAGCAAGAAATTCAAGGTGCTGGGCAACACCGACCGGCACAGCATCAAGAAGAA
CCTGATCGGAGCCCTGCTGTTCGACAGCGGCGAAACAGCCGAGGCCACCCGGCTGAAGAGAACCGCCAGA
AGAAGATACACCAGACGGAAGAACCGGATCTGCTATCTGCAAGAGATCTTCAGCAACGAGATGGCCAAGG
TGGACGACAGCTTCTTCCACAGACTGGAAGAGTCCTTCCTGGTGGAAGAGGATAAGAAGCACGAGCGGCA
CCCCATCTTCGGCAACATCGTGGACGAGGTGGCCTACCACGAGAAGTACCCCACCATCTACCACCTGAGA
AAGAAACTGGTGGACAGCACCGACAAGGCCGACCTGCGGCTGATCTATCTGGCCCTGGCCCACATGATCA
AGTTCCGGGGCCACTTCCTGATCGAGGGCGACCTGAACCCCGACAACAGCGACGTGGACAAGCTGTTCAT
CCAGCTGGTGCAGACCTACAACCAGCTGTTCGAGGAAAACCCCATCAACGCCAGCGGCGTGGACGCCAAG
GCCATCCTGTCTGCCAGACTGAGCAAGAGCAGACGGCTGGAAAATCTGATCGCCCAGCTGCCCGGCGAGA
AGAAGAATGGCCTGTTCGGAAACCTGATTGCCCTGAGCCTGGGCCTGACCCCCAACTTCAAGAGCAACTT
CGACCTGGCCGAGGATGCCAAACTGCAGCTGAGCAAGGACACCTACGACGACGACCTGGACAACCTGCTG
GCCCAGATCGGCGACCAGTACGCCGACCTGTTTCTGGCCGCCAAGAACCTGTCCGACGCCATCCTGCTGA
GCGACATCCTGAGAGTGAACACCGAGATCACCAAGGCCCCCCTGAGCGCCTCTATGATCAAGAGATACGA
CGAGCACCACCAGGACCTGACCCTGCTGAAAGCTCTCGTGCGGCAGCAGCTGCCTGAGAAGTACAAAGAG
ATTTTCTTCGACCAGAGCAAGAACGGCTACGCCGGCTACATTGACGGCGGAGCCAGCCAGGAAGAGTTCT
ACAAGTTCATCAAGCCCATCCTGGAAAAGATGGACGGCACCGAGGAACTGCTCGTGAAGCTGAACAGAGA
GGACCTGCTGCGGAAGCAGCGGACCTTCGACAACGGCAGCATCCCCCACCAGATCCACCTGGGAGAGCTG
CACGCCATTCTGCGGCGGCAGGAAGATTTTTACCCATTCCTGAAGGACAACCGGGAAAAGATCGAGAAGA
TCCTGACCTTCCGCATCCCCTACTACGTGGGCCCTCTGGCCAGGGGAAACAGCAGATTCGCCTGGATGAC
CAGAAAGAGCGAGGAAACCATCACCCCCTGGAACTTCGAGGAAGTGGTGGACAAGGGCGCTTCCGCCCAG
AGCTTCATCGAGCGGATGACCAACTTCGATAAGAACCTGCCCAACGAGAAGGTGCTGCCCAAGCACAGCC
TGCTGTACGAGTACTTCACCGTGTATAACGAGCTGACCAAAGTGAAATACGTGACCGAGGGAATGAGAAA
GCCCGCCTTCCTGAGCGGCGAGCAGAAAAAGGCCATCGTGGACCTGCTGTTCAAGACCAACCGGAAAGTG
ACCGTGAAGCAGCTGAAAGAGGACTACTTCAAGAAAATCGAGTGCTTCGACTCCGTGGAAATCTCCGGCG
TGGAAGATCGGTTCAACGCCTCCCTGGGCACATACCACGATCTGCTGAAAATTATCAAGGACAAGGACTT
CCTGGACAATGAGGAAAACGAGGACATTCTGGAAGATATCGTGCTGACCCTGACACTGTTTGAGGACAGA
GAGATGATCGAGGAACGGCTGAAAACCTATGCCCACCTGTTCGACGACAAAGTGATGAAGCAGCTGAAGC
GGCGGAGATACACCGGCTGGGGCAGGCTGAGCCGGAAGCTGATCAACGGCATCCGGGACAAGCAGTCCGG
CAAGACAATCCTGGATTTCCTGAAGTCCGACGGCTTCGCCAACAGAAACTTCATGCAGCTGATCCACGAC
GACAGCCTGACCTTTAAAGAGGACATCCAGAAAGCCCAGGTGTCCGGCCAGGGCGATAGCCTGCACGAGC
ACATTGCCAATCTGGCCGGCAGCCCCGCCATTAAGAAGGGCATCCTGCAGACAGTGAAGGTGGTGGACGA
GCTCGTGAAAGTGATGGGCCGGCACAAGCCCGAGAACATCGTGATCGAAATGGCCAGAGAGAACCAGACC
ACCCAGAAGGGACAGAAGAACAGCCGCGAGAGAATGAAGCGGATCGAAGAGGGCATCAAAGAGCTGGGCA
GCCAGATCCTGAAAGAACACCCCGTGGAAAACACCCAGCTGCAGAACGAGAAGCTGTACCTGTACTACCT
GCAGAATGGGCGGGATATGTACGTGGACCAGGAACTGGACATCAACCGGCTGTCCGACTACGATGTGGAC
CATATCGTGCCTCAGAGCTTTCTGAAGGACGACTCCATCGACAACAAGGTGCTGACCAGAAGCGACAAGA
ACCGGGGCAAGAGCGACAACGTGCCCTCCGAAGAGGTCGTGAAGAAGATGAAGAACTACTGGCGGCAGCT
GCTGAACGCCAAGCTGATTACCCAGAGAAAGTTCGACAATCTGACCAAGGCCGAGAGAGGCGGCCTGAGC
GAACTGGATAAGGCCGGCTTCATCAAGAGACAGCTGGTGGAAACCCGGCAGATCACAAAGCACGTGGCAC
AGATCCTGGACTCCCGGATGAACACTAAGTACGACGAGAATGACAAGCTGATCCGGGAAGTGAAAGTGAT
CACCCTGAAGTCCAAGCTGGTGTCCGATTTCCGGAAGGATTTCCAGTTTTACAAAGTGCGCGAGATCAAC
AACTACCACCACGCCCACGACGCCTACCTGAACGCCGTCGTGGGAACCGCCCTGATCAAAAAGTACCCTA
AGCTGGAAAGCGAGTTCGTGTACGGCGACTACAAGGTGTACGACGTGCGGAAGATGATCGCCAAGAGCGA
GCAGGAAATCGGCAAGGCTACCGCCAAGTACTTCTTCTACAGCAACATCATGAACTTTTTCAAGACCGAG
ATTACCCTGGCCAACGGCGAGATCCGGAAGCGGCCTCTGATCGAGACAAACGGCGAAACCGGGGAGATCG
TGTGGGATAAGGGCCGGGATTTTGCCACCGTGCGGAAAGTGCTGAGCATGCCCCAAGTGAATATCGTGAA
AAAGACCGAGGTGCAGACAGGCGGCTTCAGCAAAGAGTCTATCCTGCCCAAGAGGAACAGCGATAAGCTG
ATCGCCAGAAAGAAGGACTGGGACCCTAAGAAGTACGGCGGCTTCGACAGCCCCACCGTGGCCTATTCTG
TGCTGGTGGTGGCCAAAGTGGAAAAGGGCAAGTCCAAGAAACTGAAGAGTGTGAAAGAGCTGCTGGGGAT
CACCATCATGGAAAGAAGCAGCTTCGAGAAGAATCCCATCGACTTTCTGGAAGCCAAGGGCTACAAAGAA
GTGAAAAAGGACCTGATCATCAAGCTGCCTAAGTACTCCCTGTTCGAGCTGGAAAACGGCCGGAAGAGAA
TGCTGGCCTCTGCCGGCGAACTGCAGAAGGGAAACGAACTGGCCCTGCCCTCCAAATATGTGAACTTCCT
GTACCTGGCCAGCCACTATGAGAAGCTGAAGGGCTCCCCCGAGGATAATGAGCAGAAACAGCTGTTTGTG
GAACAGCACAAGCACTACCTGGACGAGATCATCGAGCAGATCAGCGAGTTCTCCAAGAGAGTGATCCTGG
CCGACGCTAATCTGGACAAAGTGCTGTCCGCCTACAACAAGCACCGGGATAAGCCCATCAGAGAGCAGGC
CAAGAATATCATCCACCTGTTTACCCTGACCAATCTGGGAGCCCCTGCCGCCTTCAAGTACTTTGACACC
ACCATCGACCGGAAGAGGTACACCAGCACCAAAGAGGTGCTGGACGCCACCCTGATCCACCAGAGCATCA
CCGGCCTGTACGAGACACGGATCGACCTGTCTCAGCTGGGAGGCGACAGCCCCAAGAAGAAGAGAAAGGT
GGAGGCCAGCTAATAGGACCCAGCTTTCTTGTACAAAGTGGTGACGTAAGCTAGCAGGATCTTTGTGAAG
GAACCTTACTTCTGTGGTGTGACATAATTGGACAAACTACCTACAGAGATTTAAAGCTCTAAGGTAAATA
TAAAATTTTTAAGTGTATAATGTGTTAAACTACTGATTCTAATTGTTTGTGTATTTTAGATTCCAACCTA
TGGAACTGATGAATGGGAGCAGTGGTGGAATGCCTTTAATGAGGAAAACCTGTTTTGCTCAGAAGAAATG
CCATCTAGTGATGATGAGGCTACTGCTGACTCTCAACATTCTACTCCTCCAAAAAAGAAGAGAAAGGTAG
TTGACCCCAAGGACTTTCCTTCAGAATTGCTAAGTTTTTTGAGTCATGCTGTGTTTAGTAATAGAACTCT
TGCTTGCTTTGCTATTTACACCACAAAGGAAAAAGCTGCACTGCTATACAAGAAAATTATGGAAAAATAT
TCTGTAACCTTTATAAGTAGGCATAACAGTTATAATCATAACATACTGTTTTTTCTTACTCCACACAGGC
ATAGAGTGTCTGCTATTAATAACTATGCTCAAAAATTGTGTACCTTTAGCTTTTTAATTTGTAAAGGGGT
TAATAAGGAATATTTGATGTATAGTGCCTTGACTAGAGATCATAATCAGCCATACCACATTTGTAGAGGT
TTTACTTGCTTTAAAAAACCTCCCACACCTCCCCCTGAACCTGAAACATAAAATGAATGCAATTGTTGTT
GTTAACTTGTTTATTGCAGCTTATAATGGTTACAAATAAAGCAATAGCATCACAAATTTCACAAATAAAG
CATTTTTTTCACTGCATTCTAGTTGTGGTTTGTCCAAACTCATCAATGTATCTTATCATGTCTGGATCCC
GTTTAAACTACGCGTAATTCAAACAGGGTTCTGGCGTCGTTCTCGTACTGTTTTCCCCAGGCCAGTGCTT
TAGCGTTATTGAAAAAGGAAGAGTATGAGTATTCAACATTTCCGTGTCGCCCTTATTCCCTTTTTTGCGG
CATTTTGCCTTCCTGTTTTTGCTCACCCAGAAACGCTGGTGAAAGTAAAGGATGCTGAAGATCAGTTGGG
TGCACGAGTGGGTTACATCGAACTGGATCTCAACAGCGGTAAGATCCTTGAGAGTTTTCGCCCCGAAGAA
CGTTTTCCAATGATGAGCACTTTTAAAGTTCTGCTATGTGGCGCGGTATTATCCCGTATTGACGCCGGGC
AAGAGCAACTCGGTCGCCGCATACACTATTCTCAGAATGACTTGGTTGAGTACTCACCAGTCACAGAAAA
GCATCTTACGGATGGCATGACAGTAAGAGAATTATGCAGTGCTGCCATAACCATGAGTGATAACACTGCG
GCCAACTTACTTCTGACAACGATCGGAGGACCGAAGGAGCTAACCGCTTTTTTGCACAACATGGGGGATC
ATGTAACTCGCCTTGATCGTTGGGAACCGGAGCTGAATGAAGCCATACCAAACGACGAGCGTGACACCAC
GATGCCTGTAGCAATGGCAACAACGTTGCGCAAACTATTAACTGGCGAACTACTTACTCTAGCTTCCCGG
CAACAATTAATAGACTGGATGGAGGCGGATAAAGTTGCAGGACCACTTCTGCGCTCGGCCCTTCCGGCTG
GCTGGTTTATTGCTGATAAATCTGGAGCCGGTGAGCGTGGGTCTCGCGGTATCATTGCAGCACTGGGGCC
AGATGGTAAGCCCTCCCGTATCGTAGTTATCTACACGACGGGGAGTCAGGCAACTATGGATGAACGAAAT
AGACAGATCGCTGAGATAGGTGCCTCACTGATTAAGCATTGGTAACTGTCAGACCAAGTTTACTCATATA
TACTTTAGATTGATTTAAAACTTCATTTTTAATTTAAAAGGATCTAGGTGAAGATCCTTTTTGATAATCT
CATGACCAAAATCCCTTAACGTGAGTTTTCGTTCCACTGAGCGTCAGACCCCGTAGAAAAGATCAAAGGA
TCTTCTTGAGATCCTTTTTTTCTGCGCGTAATCTGCTGCTTGCAAACAAAAAAACCACCGCTACCAGCGG
TGGTTTGTTTGCCGGATCAAGAGCTACCAACTCTTTTTCCGAAGGTAACTGGCTTCAGCAGAGCGCAGAT
ACCAAATACTGTTCTTCTAGTGTAGCCGTAGTTAGGCCACCACTTCAAGAACTCTGTAGCACCGCCTACA
TACCTCGCTCTGCTAATCCTGTTACCAGTGGCTGCTGCCAGTGGCGATAAGTCGTGTCTTACCGGGTTGG
ACTCAAGACGATAGTTACCGGATAAGGCGCAGCGGTCGGGCTGAACGGGGGGTTCGTGCACACAGCCCAG
CTTGGAGCGAACGACCTACACCGAACTGAGATACCTACAGCGTGAGCTATGAGAAAGCGCCACGCTTCCC
GAAGGGAGAAAGGCGGACAGGTATCCGGTAAGCGGCAGGGTCGGAACAGGAGAGCGCACGAGGGAGCTTC
CAGGGGGAAACGCCTGGTATCTTTATAGTCCTGTCGGGTTTCGCCACCTCTGACTTGAGCGTCGATTTTT
GTGATGCTCGTCAGGGGGGCGGAGCCTATGGAAAAACGCCAGCAACGCGGCCTTTTTACGGTTCCTGGCC
TTTTGCTGGCCTTTTGCTCACATGTTCTTTCCTGCGTTATCCCCTGATTCTGTGGATAACCGTATTACCG
CCTTTGAGTGAGCTGATACCGCTCGCCGCAGCCGAACGACCGAGCGCAGCGAGTCAGTGAGCGAGGAGAA
GA
